Addgene plasmid #18462: T4 Lysozyme R96T
Depositing lab: Brian Matthews. Depositing organization: University of Oregon.
Backbone
  Vector backbone: pHS1403
  Backbone size w/o insert (bp): 5000
  Vector type: Bacterial Expression
Growth in bacteria
  Bacterial resistance: Ampicillin, 100 μg/mL
  Growth temperature: 37°C
  Growth strain: DH5alpha
  Copy number: High Copy
Gene/Insert
  Gene/Insert name: T4 Lysozyme
  Species: Bacteriophage T4
  Insert size (bp): 600
  Mutation: R96T
  GenBank ID: NP_049736
  Entrez Gene: e (a.k.a. T4p123)
  Cloning method: Restriction Enzyme; 5′ cloning site BamHI (not destroyed); 3′ cloning site HindIII (not destroyed)
  Sequencing primers: 5′ na; 3′ GGCGTATCACGAGGCCC
Terms and licenses: Academic/Nonprofit Terms; Industry Terms: Not Available to Industry
Depositor comments: The BamHI site is 27 bp from the ATG and the HindIII site is 115 bp from the stop.
How to cite: T4 Lysozyme R96T was a gift from Brian Matthews (Addgene plasmid # 18462 ; http://n2t.net/addgene:18462 ; RRID:Addgene_18462)
