[The description below was written by a language model from this plasmid's Addgene catalogue record.]
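Description:
T4 Lysozyme R96T is a bacterial expression plasmid built on the pHS1403 backbone (about 5 kb without insert) that carries the bacteriophage T4 lysozyme gene, the product of phage gene e, with a single amino-acid substitution replacing arginine 96 with threonine. The plasmid is maintained at high copy number in standard E. coli cloning strains and is selected with ampicillin. The record does not state the origin of replication or the promoter that drives expression, and no feature table is provided, so the regulatory elements of the pHS1403 backbone cannot be described from the available information.

The insert of roughly 600 bp was cloned by restriction digestion between a 5′ BamHI site and a 3′ HindIII site, both of which remain intact, so the fragment can be excised or moved into another vector. According to the depositor's notes, the BamHI site lies 27 bp from the start codon and the HindIII site 115 bp from the stop codon, meaning the fragment includes short flanking untranslated sequence on either side of the coding region. No epitope or purification tags, fusion partners or reporters are recorded.

T4 lysozyme is a small phage-encoded enzyme that degrades the bacterial cell wall and is widely used as a model protein for studying folding, stability and structure. The record does not explicitly state a purpose for this construct, but a defined point mutant in a bacterial expression vector is consistent with producing recombinant R96T protein in order to compare its properties with those of the wild-type enzyme and of other substitutions at the same position.
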