>Addgene plasmid #18462 | T4 Lysozyme R96T | addgene partial sequence | sequence record 24248 | 18462 with 3primeUP 5'-GGCGTATCACGAGGCCC- 3'
CCCGCTCATTAGGCGGGCTCAGATCTGCTCATGTTTGACAGCTTATCATCGATAAGCTTCGGCAATAAAT
TCTTGATATGTTTTCATATGTTTCCTTTAAATATTTTAATTAGTAATTGTCTATTCAAGTAATTGTGAAT
ATACTATCACAATTCCAAGAGAAAGTAAACAGCTTTATAGATTTTTATACGCGTCCCAAGTGCCAGTTCT
AAACGTTGTAATGACTCGTTTTGCGCGATTAGGTGTTTGATTATACCATCTACTTTTAGCTAAGTTAACT
GCTGCTTCATCCCAGCGTTTTTGTTGAAGCATACGTAAAGAGTTAGTAAATCCTGCCACACCGGTTTCTC
CCATTTGGAAAACCATATTAATCAATGCACAGGTACGAACCGCATCAAGAGAATCATAAACCGGTTTTAA
TTTAGCATTTCTCAGAATTCCGCGAACAGCAGCATCAACATCCTGATTAAAGAGTTTTTCAGCCTCATCT
TTTGTAATTACACCATTGCAATTACGCCCAATAGCTTTATCTAATTCAGATTTAGCAGCATTAAGTGATG
GACTTTTTGTAAGCAAATGACCGATGCCAATAGTGTAATAGCCTTCTGTGTCTTTATAGATTTTAAGTCT
AAGACCTTCATCTATACGTAACATTTCAAATATATTCATAATACCTCCTAAGCATCGATGGNTCCTGTTT
CCTGTGTGAAATTGTTATCCGCTCACAATTCCACACATTATACGAGCCGATGATTAATNGTCNANNNGGG
GATGGGGANTNAGCTGATCCTGTTT
